>Addgene plasmid #161642 | IDG_CLIC2_OE_1 | addgene full sequence | sequence record 319579 | Addgene NGS Result
CGTTACATAACTTACGGTAAATGGCCCGCCTGGCTGACCGCCCAACGACCCCCGCCCATTGACGTCAATA
ATGACGTATGTTCCCATAGTAACGCCAATAGGGACTTTCCATTGACGTCAATGGGTGGAGTATTTACGGT
AAACTGCCCACTTGGCAGTACATCAAGTGTATCATATGCCAAGTACGCCCCCTATTGACGTCAATGACGG
TAAATGGCCCGCCTGGCATTATGCCCAGTACATGACCTTATGGGACTTTCCTACTTGGCAGTACATCTAC
GTATTAGTCATCGCTATTACCATGGTGATGCGGTTTTGGCAGTACATCAATGGGCGTGGATAGCGGTTTG
ACTCACGGGGATTTCCAAGTCTCCACCCCATTGACGTCAATGGGAGTTTGTTTTGGCACCAAAATCAACG
GGACTTTCCAAAATGTCGTAACAACTCCGCCCCATTGACGCAAATGGGCGGTAGGCGTGTACGGTGGGAG
GTCTATATAAGCAGAGCTCTCTGGCTAACTGTCGGGATCAACAAGTTTGTACAAAAAAGTTGGCATGTCA
GGCCTGCGGCCCGGCACTCAAGTGGACCCTGAGATTGAGCTTTTTGTAAAGGCTGGAAGTGATGGAGAGA
GTATTGGAAACTGTCCCTTTTGCCAACGCCTTTTCATGATCCTCTGGCTTAAAGGAGTTAAATTTAATGT
GACAACTGTTGACATGACCAGAAAGCCTGAAGAACTAAAGGACTTAGCCCCAGGTACCAATCCTCCGTTC
CTGGTGTATAACAAGGAGTTGAAAACAGACTTCATTAAAATTGAGGAGTTTTTAGAACAAACCCTGGCTC
CTCCAAGGTACCCTCACCTGAGTCCCAAGTACAAGGAGTCTTTTGATGTGGGCTGTAACCTCTTTGCCAA
GTTTTCTGCATACATTAAGAATACACAAAAGGAGGCAAATAAGAATTTTGAAAAATCTCTGCTCAAAGAA
TTCAAGCGTCTGGATGACTACTTAAACACCCCACTTCTGGATGAAATTGATCCAGACAGTGCTGAGGAAC
CCCCAGTTTCCAGAAGACTATTCTTGGATGGGGACCAGCTAACACTGGCTGATTGTAGCTTGTTACCCAA
GCTGAACATTATTAAAGTTGCTGCCAAGAAATATCGTGACTTTGACATTCCAGCAGAATTCTCAGGAGTC
TGGCGTTATCTCCACAATGCCTATGCCCGTGAAGAATTTACCCACACGTGTCCTGAAGACAAAGAAATTG
AAAATACTTACGCAAATGTGGCTAAACAGAAGAGTTACCCAACTTTCTTGTACAAAGTGGTTGGTAAGCC
TATCCCTAACCCTCTCCTCGGTCTCGATTCTACGTAGTAATGAGCTAGCGCTAACCGGTGGCGCGTTAAG
TCGACAATCAACCTCTGGATTACAAAATTTGTGAAAGATTGACTGGTATTCTTAACTATGTTGCTCCTTT
TACGCTATGTGGATACGCTGCTTTAATGCCTTTGTATCATGCTATTGCTTCCCGTATGGCTTTCATTTTC
TCCTCCTTGTATAAATCCTGGTTGCTGTCTCTTTATGAGGAGTTGTGGCCCGTTGTCAGGCAACGTGGCG
TGGTGTGCACTGTGTTTGCTGACGCAACCCCCACTGGTTGGGGCATTGCCACCACCTGTCAGCTCCTTTC
CGGGACTTTCGCTTTCCCCCTCCCTATTGCCACGGCGGAACTCATCGCCGCCTGCCTTGCCCGCTGCTGG
ACAGGGGCTCGGCTGTTGGGCACTGACAATTCCGTGGTGTTGTCGGGGAAATCATCGTCCTTTCCTTGGC
TGCTCGCCTGTGTTGCCACCTGGATTCTGCGCGGGACGTCCTTCTGCTACGTCCCTTCGGCCCTCAATCC
AGCGGACCTTCCTTCCCGCGGCCTGCTGCCGGCTCTGCGGCCTCTTCCGCGTCTTCGCCTTCGCCCTCAG
ACGAGTCGGATCTCCCTTTGGGCCGCCTCCCCGCGTCGACTTTAAGACCAATGACTTACAAGGCAGCTGT
AGATCTTAGCCACTTTTTAAAAGAAAAGGGGGGACTGGAAGGGCTAATTCACTCCCAACGAAGACAAGAT
CTGCTTTTTGCTTGTACTGGGTCTCTCTGGTTAGACCAGATCTGAGCCTGGGAGCTCTCTGGCTAACTAG
GGAACCCACTGCTTAAGCCTCAATAAAGCTTGCCTTGAGTGCTTCAAGTAGTGTGTGCCCGTCTGTTGTG
TGACTCTGGTAACTAGAGATCCCTCAGACCCTTTTAGTCAGTGTGGAAAATCTCTAGCAGTACGTATAGT
AGTTCATGTCATCTTATTATTCAGTATTTATAACTTGCAAAGAAATGAATATCAGAGAGTGAGAGGAACT
TGTTTATTGCAGCTTATAATGGTTACAAATAAAGCAATAGCATCACAAATTTCACAAATAAAGCATTTTT
TTCACTGCATTCTAGTTGTGGTTTGTCCAAACTCATCAATGTATCTTATCATGTCTGGCTCTAGCTATCC
CGCCCCTAACTCCGCCCATCCCGCCCCTAACTCCGCCCAGTTCCGCCCATTCTCCGCCCCATGGCTGACT
AATTTTTTTTATTTATGCAGAGGCCGAGGCCGCCTCGGCCTCTGAGCTATTCCAGAAGTAGTGAGGAGGC
TTTTTTGGAGGCCTAGGGACGTACCCAATTCGCCCTATAGTGAGTCGTATTACGCGCGCTCACTGGCCGT
CGTTTTACAACGTCGTGACTGGGAAAACCCTGGCGTTACCCAACTTAATCGCCTTGCAGCACATCCCCCT
TTCGCCAGCTGGCGTAATAGCGAAGAGGCCCGCACCGATCGCCCTTCCCAACAGTTGCGCAGCCTGAATG
GCGAATGGG
[124 nt withheld, positions 2880-3003]
C
[91 nt withheld, positions 3005-3095]
A
[49 nt withheld, positions 3097-3145]
CCTTTGACGTTGGAGTCCACGTTCTTT
[37 nt withheld, positions 3173-3209]
ACCCTATCTCGGTCTATTCTTTTGATTTATAAGGGATTTTGCCGATTTCGGCCTATTGGTTAAAAAATGA
GCTGATTTAACAAAAATTTAACGCGAATTTTAACAAAATATTAACGCTTACAATTTAGGTGGCACTTTTC
GGGGAAATGTGCGCGGAACCCCTATTTGTTTATTTTTCTAAATACATTCAAATATGTATCCGCTCATGAG
ACAATAACCCTGATAAATGCTTCAATAATATTGAAAAAGGAAGAGTATGAGTATTCAACATTTCCGTGTC
GCCCTTATTCCCTTTTTTGCGGCATTTTGCCTTCCTGTTTTTGCTCACCCAGAAACGCTGGTGAAAGTAA
AAGATGCTGAAGATCAGTTGGGTGCACGAGTGGGTTACATCGAACTGGATCTCAACAGCGGTAAGATCCT
TGAGAGTTTTCGCCCCGAAGAACGTTTTCCAATGATGAGCACTTTTAAAGTTCTGCTATGTGGCGCGGTA
TTATCCCGTATTGACGCCGGGCAAGAGCAACTCGGTCGCCGCATACACTATTCTCAGAATGACTTGGTTG
AGTACTCACCAGTCACAGAAAAGCATCTTACGGATGGCATGACAGTAAGAGAATTATGCAGTGCTGCCAT
AACCATGAGTGATAACACTGCGGCCAACTTACTTCTGACAACGATCGGAGGACCGAAGGAGCTAACCGCT
TTTTTGCACAACATGGGGGATCATGTAACTCGCCTTGATCGTTGGGAACCGGAGCTGAATGAAGCCATAC
CAAACGACGAGCGTGACACCACGATGCCTGTAGCAATGGCAACAACGTTGCGCAAACTATTAACTGGCGA
ACTACTTACTCTAGCTTCCCGGCAACAATTAATAGACTGGATGGAGGCGGATAAAGTTGCAGGACCACTT
CTGCGCTCGGCCCTTCCGGCTGGCTGGTTTATTGCTGATAAATCTGGAGCCGGTGAGCGTGGGTCTCGCG
GTATCATTGCAGCACTGGGGCCAGATGGTAAGCCCTCCCGTATCGTAGTTATCTACACGACGGGGAGTCA
GGCAACTATGGATGAACGAAATAGACAGATCGCTGAGATAGGTGCCTCACTGATTAAGCATTGGTAACTG
TCAGACCAAGTTTACTCATATATACTTTAGATTGATTTAAAACTTCATTTTTAATTTAAAAGGATCTAGG
TGAAGATCCTTTTTGATAATCTCATGACCAAAATCCCTTAACGTGAGTTTTCGTTCCACTGAGCGTCAGA
CCCCGTAGAAAAGATCAAAGGATCTTCTTGAGATCCTTTTTTTCTGCGCGTAATCTGCTGCTTGCAAACA
AAAAAACCACCGCTACCAGCGGTGGTTTGTTTGCCGGATCAAGAGCTACCAACTCTTTTTCCGAAGGTAA
CTGGCTTCAGCAGAGCGCAGATACCAAATACTGTTCTTCTAGTGTAGCCGTAGTTAGGCCACCACTTCAA
GAACTCTGTAGCACCGCCTACATACCTCGCTCTGCTAATCCTGTTACCAGTGGCTGCTGCCAGTGGCGAT
AAGTCGTGTCTTACCGGGTTGGACTCAAGACGATAGTTACCGGATAAGGCGCAGCGGTCGGGCTGAACGG
GGGGTTCGTGCACACAGCCCAGCTTGGAGCGAACGACCTACACCGAACTGAGATACCTACAGCGTGAGCT
ATGAGAAAGCGCCACGCTTCCCGAAGGGAGAAAGGCGGACAGGTATCCGGTAAGCGGCAGGGTCGGAACA
GGAGAGCGCACGAGGGAGCTTCCAGGGGGAAACGCCTGGTATCTTTATAGTCCTGTCGGGTTTCGCCACC
TCTGACTTGAGCGTCGATTTTTGTGATGCTCGTCAGGGGGGCGGAGCCTATGGAAAAACGCCAGCAACGC
GGCCTTTTTACGGTTCCTGGCCTTTTGCTGGCCTTTTGCTCACATGTTCTTTCCTGCGTTATCCCCTGAT
TCTGTGGATAACCGTATTACCGCCTTTGAGTGAGCTGATACCGCTCGCCGCAGCCGAACGACCGAGCGCA
GCGAGTCAGTGAGCGAGGAAGCGGAAGAGCGCCCAATACGCAAACCGCCTCTCCCCGCGCGTTGGCCGAT
TCATTAATGCAGCTGGCACGACAGGTTTCCCGACTGGAAAGCGGGCAGTGAGCGCAACGCAATTAATGTG
AGTTAGCTCACTCATTAGGCACCCCAGGCTTTACACTTTATGCTTCCGGCTCGTATGTTGTGTGGAATTG
TGAGCGGATAACAATTTCACACAGGAAACAGCTATGACCATGATTACGCCAAGCGCGCAATTAACCCTCA
CTAAAGGGAACAAAAGCTGGAGCTGCAAGCTTAATGTAGTCTTATGCAATACTCTTGTAGTCTTGCAACA
TGGTAACGATGAGTTAGCAACATGCCTTACAAGGAGAGAAAAAGCACCGTGCATGCCGATTGGTGGAAGT
AAGGTGGTACGATCGTGCCTTATTAGGAAGGCAACAGACGGGTCTGACATGGATTGGACGAACCACTGAA
TTGCCGCATTGCAGAGATATTGTATTTAAGTGCCTAGCTCGATACATAAACGGGTCTCTCTGGTTAGACC
AGATCTGAGCCTGGGAGCTCTCTGGCTAACTAGGGAACCCACTGCTTAAGCCTCAATAAAGCTTGCCTTG
AGTGCTTCAAGTAGTGTGTGCCCGTCTGTTGTGTGACTCTGGTAACTAGAGATCCCTCAGACCCTTTTAG
TCAGTGTGGAAAATCTCTAGCAGTGGCGCCCGAACAGGGACTTGAAAGCGAAAGGGAAACCAGAGGAGCT
CTCTCGACGCAGGACTCGGCTTGCTGAAGCGCGCACGGCAAGAGGCGAGGGGCGGCGACTGGTGAGTACG
CCAAAAATTTTGACTAGCGGAGGCTAGAAGGAGAGAGATGGGTGCGAGAGCGTCAGTATTAAGCGGGGGA
GAATTAGATCGCGATGGGAAAAAATTCGGTTAAGGCCAGGGGGAAAGAAAAAATATAAATTAAAACATAT
AGTATGGGCAAGCAGGGAGCTAGAACGATTCGCAGTTAATCCTGGCCTGTTAGAAACATCAGAAGGCTGT
AGACAAATACTGGGACAGCTACAACCATCCCTTCAGACAGGATCAGAAGAACTTAGATCATTATATAATA
CAGTAGCAACCCTCTATTGTGTGCATCAAAGGATAGAGATAAAAGACACCAAGGAAGCTTTAGACAAGAT
AGAGGAAGAGCAAAACAAAAGTAAGACCACCGCACAGCAAGCGGCCGCTGATCTTCAGACCTGGAGGAGG
AGATATGAGGGACAATTGGAGAAGTGAATTATATAAATATAAAGTAGTAAAAATTGAACCATTAGGAGTA
GCACCCACCAAGGCAAAGAGAAGAGTGGTGCAGAGAGAAAAAAGAGCAGTGGGAATAGGAGCTTTGTTCC
TTGGGTTCTTGGGAGCAGCAGGAAGCACTATGGGCGCAGCGTCAATGACGCTGACGGTACAGGCCAGACA
ATTATTGTCTGGTATAGTGCAGCAGCAGAACAATTTGCTGAGGGCTATTGAGGCGCAACAGCATCTGTTG
CAACTCACAGTCTGGGGCATCAAGCAGCTCCAGGCAAGAATCCTGGCTGTGGAAAGATACCTAAAGGATC
AACAGCTCCTGGGGATTTGGGGTTGCTCTGGAAAACTCATTTGCACCACTGCTGTGCCTTGGAATGCTAG
TTGGAGTAATAAATCTCTGGAACAGATTTGGAATCACACGACCTGGATGGAGTGGGACAGAGAAATTAAC
AATTACACAAGCTTAATACACTCCTTAATTGAAGAATCGCAAAACCAGCAAGAAAAGAATGAACAAGAAT
TATTGGAATTAGATAAATGGGCAAGTTTGTGGAATTGGTTTAACATAACAAATTGGCTGTGGTATATAAA
ATTATTCATAATGATAGTAGGAGGCTTGGTAGGTTTAAGAATAGTTTTTGCTGTACTTTCTATAGTGAAT
AGAGTTAGGCAGGGATATTCACCATTATCGTTTCAGACCCACCTCCCAACCCCGAGGGGACCCTTGCGCC
TTTTCCAAGGCAGCCCTGGGTTTGCGCAGGGACGCGGCTGCTCTGGGCGTGGTTCCGGGAAACGCAGCGG
CGCCGACCCTGGGTCTCGCACATTCTTCACGTCCGTTCGCAGCGTCACCCGGATCTTCGCCGCTACCCTT
GTGGGCCCCCCGGCGACGCTTCCTGCTCCGCCCCTAAGTCGGGAAGGTTCCTTGCGGTTCGCGGCGTGCC
GGACGTGACAAACGGAAGCCGCACGTCTCACTAGTACCCTCGCAGACGGACAGCGCCAGGGAGCAATGGC
AGCGCGCCGACCGCGATGGGCTGTGGCCAATAGCGGCTGCTCAGCAGGGCGCGCCGAGAGCAGCGGCCGG
GAAGGGGCGGTGCGGGAGGCGGGGTGTGGGGCGGTAGTGTGGGCCCTGTTCCTGCCCGCGCGGTGTTCCG
CATTCTGCAAGCCTCCGGAGCGCACGTCGGCAGTCGGCTCCCTCGTTGACCGAATCACCGACCTCTCTCC
CCAGGGGGTACCACCATGGCCAAGCCTTTGTCTCAAGAAGAATCCACCCTCATTGAAAGAGCAACGGCTA
CAATCAACAGCATCCCCATCTCTGAAGACTACAGCGTCGCCAGCGCAGCTCTCTCTAGCGACGGCCGCAT
CTTCACTGGTGTCAATGTATATCATTTTACTGGGGGACCTTGTGCAGAACTCGTGGTGCTGGGCACTGCT
GCTGCTGCGGCAGCTGGCAACCTGACTTGTATCGTCGCGATCGGAAATGAGAACAGGGGCATCTTGAGCC
CCTGCGGACGGTGCCGACAGGTGCTTCTCGATCTGCATCCTGGGATCAAAGCCATAGTGAAGGACAGTGA
TGGACAGCCGACGGCAGTTGGGATTCGTGAATTGCTGCCCTCTGGTTATGTGTGGGAGGGCCTGCAGCTG
CAGTAGTAAGAATTCTAGATCTTGAGACAAATGGCAGTATTCATCCACAATTTTAAAAGAAAAGGGGGGA
TTGGGGGGTACAGTGCAGGGGAAAGAATAGTAGACATAATAGCAACAGACATACAAACTAAAGAATTACA
AAAACAAATTACAAAAATTCAAAATTTTCGGGTTTATTACAGGGACAGCAGAGATCCACTTTGGCGCCGG
CTCGAGGGGGCCCGGGGTTATTAATAGTAATCAATTACGGGGTCATTAGTTCATAGCCCATATATGGAGT
TCCG
Features (pLannotate 1.2.2; 32 found; start..end, strand, type, name):
      1..304     +  enhancer       CMV enhancer: human cytomegalovirus immediate early enhancer
    305..508     +  promoter       CMV promoter: human cytomegalovirus (CMV) immediate early promoter
    532..549     +  protein_bind   attB1 (fragment): mutant version of attB; core recombination site for the Gateway® BP reaction BP Clonase™
    555..1295    +  CDS            CLIC2: CLIC2_HUMAN - Experimental evidence at protein level: Swiss-Prot protein existence level 1. Can insert into membranes and form chloride ion channels. Channel activity depends on the pH. Membrane insertion seems to be redox-regulated and may occur only under oxydizing conditions. Modulates the activity of RYR2 and inhibits calcium influx. From Homo sapiens (Human).
   1297..1321    -  protein_bind   attB2: mutant version of attB; recombination site for the Gateway® BP reaction BP Clonase™
   1323..1364    +  CDS            V5 tag: epitope tag from simian virus 5
   1406..1994    +  misc_feature   WPRE: woodchuck hepatitis virus posttranscriptional regulatory element
   2045..2064    +  misc_feature   cPPT/CTS (fragment): central polypurine tract and central termination sequence of HIV-1
   2066..2299    +  LTR            3' LTR (ΔU3): self-inactivating 3' long terminal repeat (LTR) from HIV-1
   2377..2498    +  polyA_signal   SV40 poly(A) signal: SV40 polyadenylation signal
   2538..2673    +  rep_origin     SV40 ori: SV40 origin of replication
   2694..2712    -  promoter       T7 promoter: promoter for bacteriophage T7 RNA polymerase
   2720..2875    +  CDS            lacZα (fragment): LacZα fragment of β-galactosidase; lacZ fragment
   2880..3308    +  rep_origin     f1 ori (sequence partly withheld): f1 bacteriophage origin of replication; arrow indicates direction of (+) strand synthesis
   3361..3465    +  promoter       AmpR promoter: bla
   3466..4326    +  CDS            AmpR: β-lactamase; bla; confers resistance to ampicillin, carbenicillin, and related antibiotics
   4497..5085    +  rep_origin     ori: high-copy-number ColE1/pMB1/pBR322/pUC origin of replication
   5268..5360    +  CDS            lacI (fragment): lac repressor; lacI; The lac repressor binds to the lac operator to inhibit transcription in E. coli. This inhibition can be relieved by adding lactose or isopropyl-β-D-thiogalactopyranoside (IPTG).
   5373..5394    +  protein_bind   CAP binding site: CAP binding activates transcription in the presence of cAMP. E. coli catabolite activator protein
   5409..5439    +  promoter       lac promoter: promoter for the E. coli lac operon
   5447..5463    +  protein_bind   lac operator: The lac repressor binds to the lac operator to inhibit transcription in E. coli. This inhibition can be relieved by adding lactose or isopropyl-β-D-thiogalactopyranoside (IPTG). lac repressor encoded by lacI
   5508..5526    +  promoter       T3 promoter: promoter for bacteriophage T3 RNA polymerase
   5554..5780    +  promoter       RSV promoter: Rous sarcoma virus enhancer/promoter
   5781..5961    +  LTR            5' LTR (truncated): truncated 5' long terminal repeat (LTR) from HIV-1
   6008..6133    +  misc_feature   HIV-1 Ψ: packaging signal of human immunodeficiency virus type 1
   6117..6480    +  CDS            HIV-1 gag (fragment): gag protein from human immunodeficiency virus 1; gag
   6626..6859    +  misc_feature   RRE: The Rev response element (RRE) of HIV-1 allows for Rev-dependent mRNA export from the nucleus to the cytoplasm.
   7236..7262    +  CDS            Rev (fragment): human immunodeficiency virus 1 (HIV-1) Rev protein; rev; enhances nuclear export of unspliced and incompletely spliced viral mRNAs
   7263..7763    +  promoter       hPGK promoter: human phosphoglycerate kinase 1 promoter
   7775..8170    +  CDS            BSD: blasticidin S deaminase; Aspergillus terreus BSD; confers resistance to blasticidin
   8230..8347    +  misc_feature   cPPT/CTS: central polypurine tract and central termination sequence of HIV-1
   8406..8463    +  enhancer       CMV enhancer (fragment): human cytomegalovirus immediate early enhancer
