[The description below was written by a language model from this plasmid's Addgene catalogue record and pLannotate feature annotations shown in this document.]
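Description:
IDG_CLIC2_OE_1 is a mammalian overexpression construct carrying the human CLIC2 open reading frame in the pLX304 backbone. Although the catalogue lists it simply as a mammalian expression vector, the annotated features show a third-generation, self-inactivating HIV-1 lentiviral transfer architecture. An RSV promoter drives a truncated 5' LTR, followed by the Ψ packaging signal, a gag fragment, the Rev response element and a cPPT/CTS. On the far side of the payload sit a WPRE and a ΔU3 3' LTR, followed by an SV40 polyadenylation signal. In bacteria the plasmid is maintained through a ColE1/pUC-type origin and selected with ampicillin via the β-lactamase gene. An f1 origin, an SV40 origin and remnants of lac, T7 and T3 elements are also present in the backbone. The feature table annotates the origin as a high-copy type, whereas the catalogue records the plasmid as low copy.

Between the LTRs there are two expression units. A human PGK promoter drives blasticidin S deaminase, which allows blasticidin selection of transduced or transfected mammalian cells. Downstream, the CMV enhancer/promoter drives CLIC2, which was introduced by Gateway recombination and is therefore flanked by attB1 and attB2 sites. The V5 epitope tag lies immediately after attB2 and is recorded as a C-terminal fusion supplied by the backbone, which would permit detection of the protein with anti-V5 reagents. The WPRE after the tag is a standard element for enhancing transcript stability and expression. CLIC2 encodes a chloride intracellular channel family protein that is annotated as able to insert into membranes and to modulate the ryanodine receptor RYR2. The stated purpose is CLIC2 overexpression, and the design suits stable gain-of-function studies in mammalian cells.
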