Addgene plasmid #161642: IDG_CLIC2_OE_1
Purpose: Overexpresses CLIC2
Depositing lab: Mike McManus. Depositing organization: University of California, San Francisco (UCSF).
Backbone
  Vector backbone: pLX304
  Vector type: Mammalian Expression
  Selectable markers: Blasticidin
Growth in bacteria
  Bacterial resistance: Ampicillin, 100 μg/mL
  Growth temperature: 30°C
  Growth strain: NEB Stable
  Copy number: Low Copy
Gene/Insert
  Gene/Insert name: CLIC2
  Species: H. sapiens (human)
  Entrez Gene: CLIC2 (a.k.a. CLIC2b, MRXS32, XAP121)
  Tag / fusion protein: V5 (C terminal on backbone)
  Cloning method: Gateway Cloning
Terms and licenses: Academic/Nonprofit Terms; Industry Terms: Not Available to Industry
How to cite: IDG_CLIC2_OE_1 was a gift from Mike McManus (Addgene plasmid # 161642 ; http://n2t.net/addgene:161642 ; RRID:Addgene_161642)
