>Addgene plasmid #161642 | IDG_CLIC2_OE_1 | depositor partial sequence | sequence record 313341 | Partial Sequence
ATGTCAGGCCTGCGGCCCGGCACTCAAGTGGACCCTGAGATTGAGCTTTTTGTAAAGGCTGGAAGTGATG
GAGAGAGTATTGGAAACTGTCCCTTTTGCCAACGCCTTTTCATGATCCTCTGGCTTAAAGGAGTTAAATT
TAATGTGACAACTGTTGACATGACCAGAAAGCCTGAAGAACTAAAGGACTTAGCCCCAGGTACCAATCCT
CCGTTCCTGGTGTATAACAAGGAGTTGAAAACAGACTTCATTAAAATTGAGGAGTTTTTAGAACAAACCC
TGGCTCCTCCAAGGTACCCTCACCTGAGTCCCAAGTACAAGGAGTCTTTTGATGTGGGCTGTAACCTCTT
TGCCAAGTTTTCTGCATACATTAAGAATACACAAAAGGAGGCAAATAAGAATTTTGAAAAATCTCTGCTC
AAAGAATTCAAGCGTCTGGATGACTACTTAAACACCCCACTTCTGGATGAAATTGATCCAGACAGTGCTG
AGGAACCCCCAGTTTCCAGAAGACTATTCTTGGATGGGGACCAGCTAACACTGGCTGATTGTAGCTTGTT
ACCCAAGCTGAACATTATTAAAGTTGCTGCCAAGAAATATCGTGACTTTGACATTCCAGCAGAATTCTCA
GGAGTCTGGCGTTATCTCCACAATGCCTATGCCCGTGAAGAATTTACCCACACGTGTCCTGAAGACAAAG
AAATTGAAAATACTTACGCAAATGTGGCTAAACAGAAGAGTTACCCAACTTTCTTGTACAAAGTGGTTGG
TAAGCCTATCCCTAACCCTCTCCTCGGTCTCGATTCTACGTAG
